Addgene plasmid #140105: pDECKO_mCherry_NFE2
Purpose: CRISPR-Cas9 Knock down
Depositing lab: Roderic Guigo. Depositing organization: Centre for Genomic Regulation (CRG). Publication: Paired guide RNA CRISPR-Cas9 screening for protein-coding genes and lncRNAs involved in transdifferentiation of human B-cells to macrophages. Arnan C, Ullrich S, Pulido-Quetglas C, Nurtdinov R, Esteban A, Blanco-Fernandez J, Aparicio-Prat E, Johnson R, Perez-Lluch S, Guigo R. BMC Genomics. 2022 May 26;23(1):402. doi: 10.1186/s12864-022-08612-7. PubMed 35619054.
Backbone
  Vector backbone: pDECKO_mCherry
  Vector type: Lentiviral
  Selectable markers: Puromycin
Growth in bacteria
  Bacterial resistance: Ampicillin, 100 μg/mL
  Growth temperature: 37°C
  Growth strain: NEB Stable
  Copy number: High Copy
Gene/Insert
  Gene/Insert name: gRNA1+scaffold+H1promoter+gRNA2
  gRNA/shRNA sequence: 2 guide RNAs againsts lncRNA TREML2
  Species: H. sapiens (human)
  Promoter: gRNA1 under U6 and gRNA2 under H1
  Cloning method: Gibson Cloning
  Sequencing primers: 5′ GTACAAAATACGTGACGTAG
Terms and licenses: Academic/Nonprofit Terms; Industry Terms: Not Available to Industry
How to cite: pDECKO_mCherry_NFE2 was a gift from Roderic Guigo (Addgene plasmid # 140105 ; http://n2t.net/addgene:140105 ; RRID:Addgene_140105)
