[The description below was written by a language model from this plasmid's Addgene catalogue record and pLannotate feature annotations shown in this document.]
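Description:
pDECKO_mCherry_NFE2 is a 9.4 kb third-generation-style, self-inactivating HIV-1 lentiviral plasmid built on the pDECKO_mCherry backbone, designed to deliver a pair of Streptococcus pyogenes Cas9 guide RNAs into human cells. It is propagated in E. coli through a high-copy ColE1/pUC origin with ampicillin (β-lactamase) selection, and also carries an f1 origin and lac-region remnants from the parental cloning vector. The viral portion comprises an RSV promoter driving a truncated 5' LTR, the Ψ packaging signal with a gag fragment, the RRE for Rev-dependent export of the genomic RNA, a cPPT/CTS, a WPRE to enhance transcript expression, and a ΔU3 3' LTR, followed by an SV40 polyadenylation signal and SV40 origin.

The payload, assembled by Gibson cloning, is a tandem dual-guide cassette: the human U6 promoter drives gRNA1 fused to a guide scaffold, followed directly by the H1 promoter driving gRNA2 with a second scaffold. Expressing two guides from one provirus lets Cas9 cut at two nearby sites, which is the usual basis for deleting the intervening genomic segment; Cas9 itself is not annotated on this plasmid and must be supplied separately. Downstream, the EF-1α core promoter with its intron A drives a puromycin resistance gene followed by mCherry, so transduced cells can be drug-selected and tracked or sorted by red fluorescence; the element linking the two coding sequences is not annotated.

The target is ambiguous in the record: the plasmid name points to NFE2, whereas the guide field describes two guides against the lncRNA TREML2. The stated purpose is CRISPR-Cas9 knockdown, in a paired-guide screen of genes involved in transdifferentiation of human B cells to macrophages.
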