Features (pLannotate 1.2.2; 32 found; start..end, strand, type, name):
      1..181     +  LTR            5' LTR (truncated): truncated 5' long terminal repeat (LTR) from HIV-1
    228..353     +  misc_feature   HIV-1 Ψ: packaging signal of human immunodeficiency virus type 1
    337..700     +  CDS            HIV-1 gag (fragment): gag protein from human immunodeficiency virus 1; gag
    846..1079    +  misc_feature   RRE: The Rev response element (RRE) of HIV-1 allows for Rev-dependent mRNA export from the nucleus to the cytoplasm.
   1456..1482    +  CDS            Rev (fragment): human immunodeficiency virus 1 (HIV-1) Rev protein; rev; enhances nuclear export of unspliced and incompletely spliced viral mRNAs
   1486..1726    +  promoter       U6 promoter: RNA polymerase III promoter for human U6 snRNA
   1756..1831    +  misc_RNA       gRNA scaffold: guide RNA scaffold for the Streptococcus pyogenes CRISPR/Cas9 system
   1838..2052    +  promoter       H1 promoter: human H1 RNA promoter
   2081..2156    +  misc_RNA       gRNA scaffold: guide RNA scaffold for the Streptococcus pyogenes CRISPR/Cas9 system
   2212..2329    +  misc_feature   cPPT/CTS: central polypurine tract and central termination sequence of HIV-1
   2395..2461    +  CDS            small t antigen (fragment): SV40 (simian virus 40) small t antigen
   2487..2698    +  promoter       EF-1α core promoter: core promoter for human elongation factor EF-1α
   2699..3637    +  intron         EF-1α intron A: intron upstream of the start codon of human EF-1α
   3659..4255    +  CDS            PuroR (fragment): puromycin N-acetyltransferase; pac from Streptomyces; confers resistance to puromycin
   4331..5038    +  CDS            mCherry: mCherry is a basic (constitutively fluorescent) red fluorescent protein published in 2004, derived from Discosoma sp.. It is reported to be a very rapidly-maturing monomer with low acid sensitivity.
   5057..5645    +  misc_feature   WPRE: woodchuck hepatitis virus posttranscriptional regulatory element
   5696..5715    +  misc_feature   cPPT/CTS (fragment): central polypurine tract and central termination sequence of HIV-1
   5717..5950    +  LTR            3' LTR (ΔU3): self-inactivating 3' long terminal repeat (LTR) from HIV-1
   6028..6149    +  polyA_signal   SV40 poly(A) signal: SV40 polyadenylation signal
   6189..6324    +  rep_origin     SV40 ori: SV40 origin of replication
   6345..6363    -  promoter       T7 promoter: promoter for bacteriophage T7 RNA polymerase
   6371..6526    +  CDS            lacZα (fragment): LacZα fragment of β-galactosidase; lacZ fragment
   6531..6959    +  rep_origin     f1 ori (sequence partly withheld): f1 bacteriophage origin of replication; arrow indicates direction of (+) strand synthesis
   7012..7116    +  promoter       AmpR promoter: bla
   7117..7977    +  CDS            AmpR: β-lactamase; bla; confers resistance to ampicillin, carbenicillin, and related antibiotics
   8148..8736    +  rep_origin     ori: high-copy-number ColE1/pMB1/pBR322/pUC origin of replication
   8919..9011    +  CDS            lacI (fragment): lac repressor; lacI; The lac repressor binds to the lac operator to inhibit transcription in E. coli. This inhibition can be relieved by adding lactose or isopropyl-β-D-thiogalactopyranoside (IPTG).
   9024..9045    +  protein_bind   CAP binding site: CAP binding activates transcription in the presence of cAMP. E. coli catabolite activator protein
   9060..9090    +  promoter       lac promoter: promoter for the E. coli lac operon
   9098..9114    +  protein_bind   lac operator: The lac repressor binds to the lac operator to inhibit transcription in E. coli. This inhibition can be relieved by adding lactose or isopropyl-β-D-thiogalactopyranoside (IPTG). lac repressor encoded by lacI
   9159..9177    +  promoter       T3 promoter: promoter for bacteriophage T3 RNA polymerase
   9205..9431    +  promoter       RSV promoter: Rous sarcoma virus enhancer/promoter
>Addgene plasmid #140105 | pDECKO_mCherry_NFE2 | addgene full sequence | sequence record 305801 | Addgene NGS Result
GGGTCTCTCTGGTTAGACCAGATCTGAGCCTGGGAGCTCTCTGGCTAACTAGGGAACCCACTGCTTAAGC
CTCAATAAAGCTTGCCTTGAGTGCTTCAAGTAGTGTGTGCCCGTCTGTTGTGTGACTCTGGTAACTAGAG
ATCCCTCAGACCCTTTTAGTCAGTGTGGAAAATCTCTAGCAGTGGCGCCCGAACAGGGACTTGAAAGCGA
AAGGGAAACCAGAGGAGCTCTCTCGACGCAGGACTCGGCTTGCTGAAGCGCGCACGGCAAGAGGCGAGGG
GCGGCGACTGGTGAGTACGCCAAAAATTTTGACTAGCGGAGGCTAGAAGGAGAGAGATGGGTGCGAGAGC
GTCAGTATTAAGCGGGGGAGAATTAGATCGCGATGGGAAAAAATTCGGTTAAGGCCAGGGGGAAAGAAAA
AATATAAATTAAAACATATAGTATGGGCAAGCAGGGAGCTAGAACGATTCGCAGTTAATCCTGGCCTGTT
AGAAACATCAGAAGGCTGTAGACAAATACTGGGACAGCTACAACCATCCCTTCAGACAGGATCAGAAGAA
CTTAGATCATTATATAATACAGTAGCAACCCTCTATTGTGTGCATCAAAGGATAGAGATAAAAGACACCA
AGGAAGCTTTAGACAAGATAGAGGAAGAGCAAAACAAAAGTAAGACCACCGCACAGCAAGCGGCCGCTGA
TCTTCAGACCTGGAGGAGGAGATATGAGGGACAATTGGAGAAGTGAATTATATAAATATAAAGTAGTAAA
AATTGAACCATTAGGAGTAGCACCCACCAAGGCAAAGAGAAGAGTGGTGCAGAGAGAAAAAAGAGCAGTG
GGAATAGGAGCTTTGTTCCTTGGGTTCTTGGGAGCAGCAGGAAGCACTATGGGCGCAGCGTCAATGACGC
TGACGGTACAGGCCAGACAATTATTGTCTGGTATAGTGCAGCAGCAGAACAATTTGCTGAGGGCTATTGA
GGCGCAACAGCATCTGTTGCAACTCACAGTCTGGGGCATCAAGCAGCTCCAGGCAAGAATCCTGGCTGTG
GAAAGATACCTAAAGGATCAACAGCTCCTGGGGATTTGGGGTTGCTCTGGAAAACTCATTTGCACCACTG
CTGTGCCTTGGAATGCTAGTTGGAGTAATAAATCTCTGGAACAGATTTGGAATCACACGACCTGGATGGA
GTGGGACAGAGAAATTAACAATTACACAAGCTTAATACACTCCTTAATTGAAGAATCGCAAAACCAGCAA
GAAAAGAATGAACAAGAATTATTGGAATTAGATAAATGGGCAAGTTTGTGGAATTGGTTTAACATAACAA
ATTGGCTGTGGTATATAAAATTATTCATAATGATAGTAGGAGGCTTGGTAGGTTTAAGAATAGTTTTTGC
TGTACTTTCTATAGTGAATAGAGTTAGGCAGGGATATTCACCATTATCGTTTCAGACCCACCTCCCAACC
CCGAGGGGACCCAGAGAGGGCCTATTTCCCATGATTCCTTCATATTTGCATATACGATACAAGGCTGTTA
GAGAGATAATTAGAATTAATTTGACTGTAAACACAAAGATATTAGTACAAAATACGTGACGTAGAAAGTA
ATAATTTCTTGGGTAGTTTGCAGTTTTAAAATTATGTTTTAAAATGGACTATCATATGCTTACCGTAACT
TGAAAGTATTTCGATTTCTTGGCTTTATATATCTTGTGGAAAGGACGAAACACCGGAAGTGGGAAGCCAG
AATCTGTTTTAGAGCTAGAAATAGCAAGTTAAAATAAGGCTAGTCCGTTATCAACTTGAAAAAGTGGCAC
CGAGTCGGTGCTTTTTTGAACGCTGACGTCATCAACCCGCTCCAAGGAATCGCGGGCCCAGTGTCACTAG
GCGGGAACACCCAGCGCGCGTGCGCCCTGGCAGGAAGATGGCTGTGAGGGACAGGGGAGTGGCGCCCTGC
AATATTTGCATGTCGCTATGTGTTCTGGGAAATCACCATAAACGTGAAATGTCTTTGGATTTGGGAGTCT
TATAAGTTCTGTATGAGACCACTCTTTCCCGGAGGTCCAAGGTATGGAGCGTTTTAGAGCTAGAAATAGC
AAGTTAAAATAAGGCTAGTCCGTTATCAACTTGAAAAAGTGGCACCGAGTCGGTGCTTTTTTAAGCTTGG
CGTAACTAGATCTTGAGACAAATGGCAGTATTCATCCACAATTTTAAAAGAAAAGGGGGGATTGGGGGGT
ACAGTGCAGGGGAAAGAATAGTAGACATAATAGCAACAGACATACAAACTAAAGAATTACAAAAACAAAT
TACAAAAATTCAAAATTTTCGGGTTTATTACAGGGACAGCAGAGATCCACTTTGGCGCCGGCTCGAGGGG
GCCCGGGTGCAAAGATGGATAAAGTTTTAAACAGAGAGGAATCTTTGCAGCTAATGGACCTTCTAGGTCT
TGAAAGGAGTGGGAATTGGCTCCGGTGCCCGTCAGTGGGCAGAGCGCACATCGCCCACAGTCCCCGAGAA
GTTGGGGGGAGGGGTCGGCAATTGATCCGGTGCCTAGAGAAGGTGGCGCGGGGTAAACTGGGAAAGTGAT
GTCGTGTACTGGCTCCGCCTTTTTCCCGAGGGTGGGGGAGAACCGTATATAAGTGCAGTAGTCGCCGTGA
ACGTTCTTTTTCGCAACGGGTTTGCCGCCAGAACACAGGTAAGTGCCGTGTGTGGTTCCCGCGGGCCTGG
CCTCTTTACGGGTTATGGCCCTTGCGTGCCTTGAATTACTTCCACCTGGCTGCAGTACGTGATTCTTGAT
CCCGAGCTTCGGGTTGGAAGTGGGTGGGAGAGTTCGAGGCCTTGCGCTTAAGGAGCCCCTTCGCCTCGTG
CTTGAGTTGAGGCCTGGCCTGGGCGCTGGGGCCGCCGCGTGCGAATCTGGTGGCACCTTCGCGCCTGTCT
CGCTGCTTTCGATAAGTCTCTAGCCATTTAAAATTTTTGATGACCTGCTGCGACGCTTTTTTTCTGGCAA
GATAGTCTTGTAAATGCGGGCCAAGATCTGCACACTGGTATTTCGGTTTTTGGGGCCGCGGGCGGCGACG
GGGCCCGTGCGTCCCAGCGCACATGTTCGGCGAGGCGGGGCCTGCGAGCGCGGCCACCGAGAATCGGACG
GGGGTAGTCTCAAGCTGGCCGGCCTGCTCTGGTGCCTGGCCTCGCGCCGCCGTGTATCGCCCCGCCCTGG
GCGGCAAGGCTGGCCCGGTCGGCACCAGTTGCGTGAGCGGAAAGATGGCCGCTTCCCGGCCCTGCTGCAG
GGAGCTCAAAATGGAGGACGCGGCGCTCGGGAGAGCGGGCGGGTGAGTCACCCACACAAAGGAAAAGGGC
CTTTCCGTCCTCAGCCGTCGCTTCATGTGACTCCACGGAGTACCGGGCGCCGTCCAGGCACCTCGATTAG
TTCTCGAGCTTTTGGAGTACGTCGTCTTTAGGTTGGGGGGAGGGGTTTTATGCGATGGAGTTTCCCCACA
CTGAGTGGGTGGAGACTGAAGTTAGGCCAGCTTGGCACTTGATGTAATTCTCCTTGGAATTTGCCCTTTT
TGAGTTTGGATCTTGGTTCATTCTCAAGCCTCAGACAGTGGTTCAAAGTTTTTTTCTTCCATTTCAGGTG
TCGTGACGTACGGCCACCATGACCGAGTACAAGCCCACGGTGCGCCTCGCCACCCGCGACGACGTCCCCA
GGGCCGTACGCACCCTCGCCGCCGCGTTCGCCGACTACCCCGCCACGCGCCACACCGTCGATCCGGACCG
CCACATCGAGCGGGTCACCGAGCTGCAAGAACTCTTCCTCACGCGCGTCGGGCTCGACATCGGCAAGGTG
TGGGTCGCGGACGACGGCGCCGCCGTGGCGGTCTGGACCACGCCGGAGAGCGTCGAAGCGGGGGCGGTGT
TCGCCGAGATCGGCCCGCGCATGGCCGAGTTGAGCGGTTCCCGGCTGGCCGCGCAGCAACAGATGGAAGG
CCTCCTGGCGCCGCACCGGCCCAAGGAGCCCGCGTGGTTCCTGGCCACCGTCGGAGTCTCGCCCGACCAC
CAGGGCAAGGGTCTGGGCAGCGCCGTCGTGCTCCCCGGAGTGGAGGCGGCCGAGCGCGCCGGGGTGCCCG
CCTTCCTGGAGACCTCCGCGCCCCGCAACCTCCCCTTCTACGAGCGGCTCGGCTTCACCGTCACCGCCGA
CGTCGAGGTGCCCGAAGGACCGCGCACCTGGTGCATGACCCGCAAGCCCGGTGCCGGATCGGGAGAGGGC
AGAGGAAGTCTGCTAACATGCGGTGACGTCGAGGAGAATCCTGGCCCACCGGTCGCCACCATGGTGAGCA
AGGGCGAGGAGGATAACATGGCCATCATCAAGGAGTTCATGCGCTTCAAGGTGCACATGGAGGGCTCCGT
GAACGGCCACGAGTTCGAGATCGAGGGCGAGGGCGAGGGCCGCCCCTACGAGGGCACCCAGACCGCCAAG
CTGAAGGTGACCAAGGGTGGCCCCCTGCCCTTCGCCTGGGACATCCTGTCCCCTCAGTTCATGTACGGCT
CCAAGGCCTACGTGAAGCACCCCGCCGACATCCCCGACTACTTGAAGCTGTCCTTCCCCGAGGGCTTCAA
GTGGGAGCGCGTGATGAACTTCGAGGACGGCGGCGTGGTGACCGTGACCCAGGACTCCTCCCTGCAGGAC
GGCGAGTTCATCTACAAGGTGAAGCTGCGCGGCACCAACTTCCCCTCCGACGGCCCCGTAATGCAGAAGA
AGACCATGGGCTGGGAGGCCTCCTCCGAGCGGATGTACCCCGAGGACGGCGCCCTGAAGGGCGAGATCAA
GCAGAGGCTGAAGCTGAAGGACGGCGGCCACTACGACGCTGAGGTCAAGACCACCTACAAGGCCAAGAAG
CCCGTGCAGCTGCCCGGCGCCTACAACGTCAACATCAAGTTGGACATCACCTCCCACAACGAGGACTACA
CCATCGTGGAACAGTACGAACGCGCCGAGGGCCGCCACTCCACCGGCGGCATGGACGAGCTGTACAAGTA
AACGCGTTAAGTCGACAATCAACCTCTGGATTACAAAATTTGTGAAAGATTGACTGGTATTCTTAACTAT
GTTGCTCCTTTTACGCTATGTGGATACGCTGCTTTAATGCCTTTGTATCATGCTATTGCTTCCCGTATGG
CTTTCATTTTCTCCTCCTTGTATAAATCCTGGTTGCTGTCTCTTTATGAGGAGTTGTGGCCCGTTGTCAG
GCAACGTGGCGTGGTGTGCACTGTGTTTGCTGACGCAACCCCCACTGGTTGGGGCATTGCCACCACCTGT
CAGCTCCTTTCCGGGACTTTCGCTTTCCCCCTCCCTATTGCCACGGCGGAACTCATCGCCGCCTGCCTTG
CCCGCTGCTGGACAGGGGCTCGGCTGTTGGGCACTGACAATTCCGTGGTGTTGTCGGGGAAATCATCGTC
CTTTCCTTGGCTGCTCGCCTGTGTTGCCACCTGGATTCTGCGCGGGACGTCCTTCTGCTACGTCCCTTCG
GCCCTCAATCCAGCGGACCTTCCTTCCCGCGGCCTGCTGCCGGCTCTGCGGCCTCTTCCGCGTCTTCGCC
TTCGCCCTCAGACGAGTCGGATCTCCCTTTGGGCCGCCTCCCCGCGTCGACTTTAAGACCAATGACTTAC
AAGGCAGCTGTAGATCTTAGCCACTTTTTAAAAGAAAAGGGGGGACTGGAAGGGCTAATTCACTCCCAAC
GAAGACAAGATCTGCTTTTTGCTTGTACTGGGTCTCTCTGGTTAGACCAGATCTGAGCCTGGGAGCTCTC
TGGCTAACTAGGGAACCCACTGCTTAAGCCTCAATAAAGCTTGCCTTGAGTGCTTCAAGTAGTGTGTGCC
CGTCTGTTGTGTGACTCTGGTAACTAGAGATCCCTCAGACCCTTTTAGTCAGTGTGGAAAATCTCTAGCA
GTACGTATAGTAGTTCATGTCATCTTATTATTCAGTATTTATAACTTGCAAAGAAATGAATATCAGAGAG
TGAGAGGAACTTGTTTATTGCAGCTTATAATGGTTACAAATAAAGCAATAGCATCACAAATTTCACAAAT
AAAGCATTTTTTTCACTGCATTCTAGTTGTGGTTTGTCCAAACTCATCAATGTATCTTATCATGTCTGGC
TCTAGCTATCCCGCCCCTAACTCCGCCCATCCCGCCCCTAACTCCGCCCAGTTCCGCCCATTCTCCGCCC
CATGGCTGACTAATTTTTTTTATTTATGCAGAGGCCGAGGCCGCCTCGGCCTCTGAGCTATTCCAGAAGT
AGTGAGGAGGCTTTTTTGGAGGCCTAGGGACGTACCCAATTCGCCCTATAGTGAGTCGTATTACGCGCGC
TCACTGGCCGTCGTTTTACAACGTCGTGACTGGGAAAACCCTGGCGTTACCCAACTTAATCGCCTTGCAG
CACATCCCCCTTTCGCCAGCTGGCGTAATAGCGAAGAGGCCCGCACCGATCGCCCTTCCCAACAGTTGCG
CAGCCTGAATGGCGAATGGG
[124 nt withheld, positions 6531-6654]
C
[91 nt withheld, positions 6656-6746]
A
[49 nt withheld, positions 6748-6796]
CCTTTGACGTTGGAGTCCACGTTCTTT
[37 nt withheld, positions 6824-6860]
ACCCTATCTCGGTCTATTCTTTTGATTTATAAGGGATTTTGCCGATTTCGGCCTATTGGTTAAAAAATGA
GCTGATTTAACAAAAATTTAACGCGAATTTTAACAAAATATTAACGCTTACAATTTAGGTGGCACTTTTC
GGGGAAATGTGCGCGGAACCCCTATTTGTTTATTTTTCTAAATACATTCAAATATGTATCCGCTCATGAG
ACAATAACCCTGATAAATGCTTCAATAATATTGAAAAAGGAAGAGTATGAGTATTCAACATTTCCGTGTC
GCCCTTATTCCCTTTTTTGCGGCATTTTGCCTTCCTGTTTTTGCTCACCCAGAAACGCTGGTGAAAGTAA
AAGATGCTGAAGATCAGTTGGGTGCACGAGTGGGTTACATCGAACTGGATCTCAACAGCGGTAAGATCCT
TGAGAGTTTTCGCCCCGAAGAACGTTTTCCAATGATGAGCACTTTTAAAGTTCTGCTATGTGGCGCGGTA
TTATCCCGTATTGACGCCGGGCAAGAGCAACTCGGTCGCCGCATACACTATTCTCAGAATGACTTGGTTG
AGTACTCACCAGTCACAGAAAAGCATCTTACGGATGGCATGACAGTAAGAGAATTATGCAGTGCTGCCAT
AACCATGAGTGATAACACTGCGGCCAACTTACTTCTGACAACGATCGGAGGACCGAAGGAGCTAACCGCT
TTTTTGCACAACATGGGGGATCATGTAACTCGCCTTGATCGTTGGGAACCGGAGCTGAATGAAGCCATAC
CAAACGACGAGCGTGACACCACGATGCCTGTAGCAATGGCAACAACGTTGCGCAAACTATTAACTGGCGA
ACTACTTACTCTAGCTTCCCGGCAACAATTAATAGACTGGATGGAGGCGGATAAAGTTGCAGGACCACTT
CTGCGCTCGGCCCTTCCGGCTGGCTGGTTTATTGCTGATAAATCTGGAGCCGGTGAGCGTGGGTCTCGCG
GTATCATTGCAGCACTGGGGCCAGATGGTAAGCCCTCCCGTATCGTAGTTATCTACACGACGGGGAGTCA
GGCAACTATGGATGAACGAAATAGACAGATCGCTGAGATAGGTGCCTCACTGATTAAGCATTGGTAACTG
TCAGACCAAGTTTACTCATATATACTTTAGATTGATTTAAAACTTCATTTTTAATTTAAAAGGATCTAGG
TGAAGATCCTTTTTGATAATCTCATGACCAAAATCCCTTAACGTGAGTTTTCGTTCCACTGAGCGTCAGA
CCCCGTAGAAAAGATCAAAGGATCTTCTTGAGATCCTTTTTTTCTGCGCGTAATCTGCTGCTTGCAAACA
AAAAAACCACCGCTACCAGCGGTGGTTTGTTTGCCGGATCAAGAGCTACCAACTCTTTTTCCGAAGGTAA
CTGGCTTCAGCAGAGCGCAGATACCAAATACTGTTCTTCTAGTGTAGCCGTAGTTAGGCCACCACTTCAA
GAACTCTGTAGCACCGCCTACATACCTCGCTCTGCTAATCCTGTTACCAGTGGCTGCTGCCAGTGGCGAT
AAGTCGTGTCTTACCGGGTTGGACTCAAGACGATAGTTACCGGATAAGGCGCAGCGGTCGGGCTGAACGG
GGGGTTCGTGCACACAGCCCAGCTTGGAGCGAACGACCTACACCGAACTGAGATACCTACAGCGTGAGCT
ATGAGAAAGCGCCACGCTTCCCGAAGGGAGAAAGGCGGACAGGTATCCGGTAAGCGGCAGGGTCGGAACA
GGAGAGCGCACGAGGGAGCTTCCAGGGGGAAACGCCTGGTATCTTTATAGTCCTGTCGGGTTTCGCCACC
TCTGACTTGAGCGTCGATTTTTGTGATGCTCGTCAGGGGGGCGGAGCCTATGGAAAAACGCCAGCAACGC
GGCCTTTTTACGGTTCCTGGCCTTTTGCTGGCCTTTTGCTCACATGTTCTTTCCTGCGTTATCCCCTGAT
TCTGTGGATAACCGTATTACCGCCTTTGAGTGAGCTGATACCGCTCGCCGCAGCCGAACGACCGAGCGCA
GCGAGTCAGTGAGCGAGGAAGCGGAAGAGCGCCCAATACGCAAACCGCCTCTCCCCGCGCGTTGGCCGAT
TCATTAATGCAGCTGGCACGACAGGTTTCCCGACTGGAAAGCGGGCAGTGAGCGCAACGCAATTAATGTG
AGTTAGCTCACTCATTAGGCACCCCAGGCTTTACACTTTATGCTTCCGGCTCGTATGTTGTGTGGAATTG
TGAGCGGATAACAATTTCACACAGGAAACAGCTATGACCATGATTACGCCAAGCGCGCAATTAACCCTCA
CTAAAGGGAACAAAAGCTGGAGCTGCAAGCTTAATGTAGTCTTATGCAATACTCTTGTAGTCTTGCAACA
TGGTAACGATGAGTTAGCAACATGCCTTACAAGGAGAGAAAAAGCACCGTGCATGCCGATTGGTGGAAGT
AAGGTGGTACGATCGTGCCTTATTAGGAAGGCAACAGACGGGTCTGACATGGATTGGACGAACCACTGAA
TTGCCGCATTGCAGAGATATTGTATTTAAGTGCCTAGCTCGATACATAAAC
