>Addgene plasmid #140105 | pDECKO_mCherry_NFE2 | depositor partial sequence | sequence record 271577 | GTACAAAATACGTGACGTAG
ATTCTGGGGTAGTTTGCAGTTTTAAATTATGTTTTAAAATGGACTATCATATGCTTACCGTAACTTGAAA
GTATTTCGATTTCTTGGCTTTATATATCTTGTGGAAAGGACGAAACACCGGAAGTGGGAAGCCAGAATCT
GTTTTAGAGCTAGAAATAGCAAGTTAAAATAAGGCTAGTCCGTTATCAACTTGAAAAAGTGGCACCGAGT
CGGTGCTTTTTTGAACGCTGACGTCATCAACCCGCTCCAAGGAATCGCGGGCCCAGTGTCACTAGGCGGG
AACACCCAGCGCGCGTGCGCCCTGGCAGGAAGATGGCTGTGAGGGACAGGGGAGTGGCGCCCTGCAATAT
TTGCATGTCGCTATGTGTTCTGGGAAATCACCATAAACGTGAAATGTCTTTGGATTTGGGAGTCTTATAA
GTTCTGTATGAGACCACTCTTTCCCGGAGGTCCAAGGTATGGAGCGTTTTAGAGCTAGAAATAGCAAGTT
AAAATAAGGCTAGTCCGTTATCAACTTGAAAAAGTGGCACCGAGTCGGTGCTTTTTTAAGCTTGGCGTAA
CTAGATCTTGAGACAAATGGCAGTATTCATCCACAATTTTAAAAGAAAAGGGGGGATTGGGGGGTACAGT
GCAGGGGAAAGAATAGTAGACATAATAGCAACAGACATACAAACTAAAGAATTACAAAAACAAATTAC
